Addgene plasmid #221200: pET3a-XlH3[ChEx]
Purpose: Xenopus laevis histone H3 with Nterminal tail swapped for ChEx domain of ScChd1.
Depositing lab: Gregory Bowman. Depositing organization: Johns Hopkins University and School of Medicine. Publication: Nucleosome recognition and DNA distortion by the Chd1 remodeler in a nucleotide-free state. Nodelman IM, Das S, Faustino AM, Fried SD, Bowman GD, Armache JP. Nat Struct Mol Biol. 2022 Feb;29(2):121-129. doi: 10.1038/s41594-021-00719-x. Epub 2022 Feb 16. PubMed 35173352.
Backbone
  Vector backbone: pET3a
  Backbone manufacturer: Novagen
  Backbone size w/o insert (bp): 4640
  Vector type: Bacterial Expression
Growth in bacteria
  Bacterial resistance: Ampicillin, 100 μg/mL
  Growth temperature: 37°C
  Growth strain: DH5alpha
  Growth instructions: BL21-DE3 Rosetta Star cells can be used for expression. Induce with IPTG at OD of 0.5 and harvest ~3.5 hours post-induction.
  Copy number: Low Copy
Gene/Insert
  Gene/Insert name: Xl-H3[ChEx] (alt name: Histone H3 [ChEx] fusion)
  Species: X. laevis (frog)
  Insert size (bp): 381
Terms and licenses: Academic/Nonprofit Terms; Industry Terms: Not Available to Industry
How to cite: pET3a-XlH3[ChEx] was a gift from Gregory Bowman (Addgene plasmid # 221200 ; http://n2t.net/addgene:221200 ; RRID:Addgene_221200)
