[The description below was written by a language model from this plasmid's Addgene catalogue record and pLannotate feature annotations shown in this document.]
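Description:
pET3a-XlH3[ChEx] is a bacterial expression plasmid built on the Novagen pET3a backbone for producing a chimeric histone in E. coli. The insert, about 381 bp, encodes Xenopus laevis histone H3 in which the native N-terminal tail has been replaced by the ChEx domain of the Saccharomyces cerevisiae chromatin remodeler Chd1. In the roughly 5 kb sequenced record, the cassette lies on the reverse strand and consists of a T7 promoter, the efficient ribosome binding site from phage T7 gene 10, the fusion coding sequence and a T7 terminator. The automated annotation recognises only the histone-fold portion of the insert, matching it to a bovine H3 entry because H3 is so highly conserved. The stretch between that match and the RBS, unannotated, presumably corresponds to the ChEx segment. A short fragment labelled as a T7 gene 10-derived tag between the histone match and the terminator is most likely residual pET vector sequence; the record does not list any tag.

The backbone is pBR322-derived. It carries a ColE1/pMB1-type origin together with the rop gene and bom site, consistent with the low copy number listed, and the β-lactamase gene with its own promoter for ampicillin selection. The tetracycline resistance gene appears only as two fragments interrupted by the T7 cassette, so it is not expected to be functional. Because transcription depends on T7 RNA polymerase, expression requires a DE3-type host with IPTG induction, whereas a standard cloning strain is used for propagation. The recombinant H3[ChEx] protein is suited to histone octamer and nucleosome reconstitution, in line with the associated structural work on nucleosome recognition by Chd1.
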