Features (pLannotate 1.2.2; 14 found; start..end, strand, type, name):
     10..38      +  promoter       tet promoter: E. coli promoter for tetracycline efflux protein gene
     86..378     +  CDS            TcR (fragment): tetracycline efflux protein; tet; confers resistance to tetracycline
    404..451     -  terminator     T7 terminator: transcription terminator for bacteriophage T7 RNA polymerase
    459..508     -  CDS            SET1 (fragment): solubility-enhancement tag derived from T7 phage gene 10B
    519..800     -  CDS            H32_BOVIN (fragment): Experimental evidence at protein level: Swiss-Prot protein existence level 1. Core component of nucleosome. Nucleosomes wrap and compact DNA into chromatin, limiting DNA accessibility to the cellular machineries which require DNA as a template. Histones thereby play a central role in transcription regulation, DNA repair, DNA replication and chromosomal stability. DNA accessibility is regulated via a complex set of post-translational modifications of histones, also called histone code, and nucleosome remodeling. From Bos taurus (Bovine).
    907..929     -  RBS            RBS: efficient ribosome binding site from bacteriophage T7 gene 10 (Olins and Rangwala, 1989)
    961..979     -  promoter       T7 promoter: promoter for bacteriophage T7 RNA polymerase
   1001..1901    +  CDS            TcR (fragment): tetracycline efflux protein; tet; confers resistance to tetracycline
   2143..2523    -  CDS            YPB1_ECOLX: Protein predicted: Swiss-Prot protein existence level 4. From Escherichia coli.
   2540..2731    +  CDS            rop: Rop protein, which maintains plasmids at low copy number; rop
   2833..2972    +  misc_feature   bom: basis of mobility region from pBR322
   3158..3746    -  rep_origin     ori: high-copy-number ColE1/pMB1/pBR322/pUC origin of replication
   3917..4777    -  CDS            AmpR: β-lactamase; bla; confers resistance to ampicillin, carbenicillin, and related antibiotics
   4778..4882    -  promoter       AmpR promoter: bla
>Addgene plasmid #221200 | pET3a-XlH3[ChEx] | addgene full sequence | sequence record 438347 | Addgene NGS Result
TTCTCATGTTTGACAGCTTATCATCGATAAGCTTTAATGCGGTAGTTTATCACAGTTAAATTGCTAACGC
AGTCAGGCACCGTGTATGAAATCTAACAATGCGCTCATCGTCATCCTCGGCACCGTCACCCTGGATGCTG
TAGGCATAGGCTTGGTTATGCCGGTACTGCCGGGCCTCTTGCGGGATATCGTCCATTCCGACAGCATCGC
CAGTCACTATGGCGTGCTGCTAGCGCTATATGCGTTGATGCAATTTCTATGCGCACCCGTTCTCGGAGCA
CTGTCCGACCGCTTTGGCCGCCGCCCAGTCCTGCTCGCTTCGCTACTTGGAGCCACTATCGACTACGCGA
TCATGGCGACCACACCCGTCCTGTGGATATCCGGATATAGTTCCTCCTTTCAGCAAAAAACCCCTCAAGA
CCCGTTTAGAGGCCCCAAGGGGTTATGCTAGTTATTGCTCAGCGGTGGCAGCAGCCAACTCAGCTTCCTT
TCGGGCTTTGTTAGCAGCCGGATCCTTAAGCCCTCTCGCCTCGGATTCTGCGGGCCAGCTGGATGTCCTT
GGGCATGATGGTGACCCTCTTGGCGTGGATGGCGCACAGGTTGGTGTCCTCAAAGAGAGCGACCAGATAA
GCCTCGCTGGCCTCCTGCAGAGCCATAACGGCCGAGCTCTGGAAGCGCAGGTCGGTCTTGAAGTCCTGAG
CGATCTCCCGGACCAGGCGCTGGAAAGGCAGTTTGCGGATGAGCAGCTCGGTGGATTTCTGGTAGCGGCG
GATCTCGCGGAGAGCGACTGTGCCGGGCCGACCGCTGCCGAGGTCATCATCGCTATAATCGATGTTATAA
TTTACCGTTTTGTTTTGACGATTAGAAAACCTTGTTGGTATTTTCACTGTAGATTGCATATGTATATCTC
CTTCTTAAAGTTAAACAAAATTATTTCTAGAGGGAAACCGTTGTGGTCTCCCTATAGTGAGTCGTATTAA
TTTCGCGGGATCGAGATCTCGATCCTCTACGCCGGACGCATCGTGGCCGGCATCACCGGCGCCACAGGTG
CGGTTGCTGGCGCCTATATCGCCGACATCACCGATGGGGAAGATCGGGCTCGCCACTTCGGGCTCATGAG
CGCTTGTTTCGGCGTGGGTATGGTGGCAGGCCCCGTGGCCGGGGGACTGTTGGGCGCCATCTCCTTGCAT
GCACCATTCCTTGCGGCGGCGGTGCTCAACGGCCTCAACCTACTACTGGGCTGCTTCCTAATGCAGGAGT
CGCATAAGGGAGAGCGTCGACCGATGCCCTTGAGAGCCTTCAACCCAGTCAGCTCCTTCCGGTGGGCGCG
GGGCATGACTATCGTCGCCGCACTTATGACTGTCTTCTTTATCATGCAACTCGTAGGACAGGTGCCGGCA
GCGCTCTGGGTCATTTTCGGCGAGGACCGCTTTCGCTGGAGCGCGACGATGATCGGCCTGTCGCTTGCGG
TATTCGGAATCTTGCACGCCCTCGCTCAAGCCTTCGTCACTGGTCCCGCCACCAAACGTTTCGGCGAGAA
GCAGGCCATTATCGCCGGCATGGCGGCCGACGCGCTGGGCTACGTCTTGCTGGCGTTCGCGACGCGAGGC
TGGATGGCCTTCCCCATTATGATTCTTCTCGCTTCCGGCGGCATCGGGATGCCCGCGTTGCAGGCCATGC
TGTCCAGGCAGGTAGATGACGACCATCAGGGACAGCTTCAAGGATCGCTCGCGGCTCTTACCAGCCTAAC
TTCGATCATTGGACCGCTGATCGTCACGGCGATTTATGCCGCCTCGGCGAGCACATGGAACGGGTTGGCA
TGGATTGTAGGCGCCGCCCTATACCTTGTCTGCCTCCCCGCGTTGCGTCGCGGTGCATGGAGCCGGGCCA
CCTCGACCTGAATGGAAGCCGGCGGCACCTCGCTAACGGATTCACCACTCCAAGAATTGGAGCCAATCAA
TTCTTGCGGAGAACTGTGAATGCGCAAACCAACCCTTGGCAGAACATATCCATCGCGTCCGCCATCTCCA
GCAGCCGCACGCGGCGCATCTCGGGCAGCGTTGGGTCCTGGCCACGGGTGCGCATGATCGTGCTCCTGTC
GTTGAGGACCCGGCTAGGCTGGCGGGGTTGCCTTACTGGTTAGCAGAATGAATCACCGATACGCGAGCGA
ACGTGAAGCGACTGCTGCTGCAAAACGTCTGCGACCTGAGCAACAACATGAATGGTCTTCGGTTTCCGTG
TTTCGTAAAGTCTGGAAACGCGGAAGTCAGCGCCCTGCACCATTATGTTCCGGATCTGCATCGCAGGATG
CTGCTGGCTACCCTGTGGAACACCTACATCTGTATTAACGAAGCGCTGGCATTGACCCTGAGTGATTTTT
CTCTGGTCCCGCCGCATCCATACCGCCAGTTGTTTACCCTCACAACGTTCCAGTAACCGGGCATGTTCAT
CATCAGTAACCCGTATCGTGAGCATCCTCTCTCGTTTCATCGGTATCATTACCCCCATGAACAGAAATCC
CCCTTACACGGAGGCATCAGTGACCAAACAGGAAAAAACCGCCCTTAACATGGCCCGCTTTATCAGAAGC
CAGACATTAACGCTTCTGGAGAAACTCAACGAGCTGGACGCGGATGAACAGGCAGACATCTGTGAATCGC
TTCACGACCACGCTGATGAGCTTTACCGCAGCTGCCTCGCGCGTTTCGGTGATGACGGTGAAAACCTCTG
ACACATGCAGCTCCCGGAGACGGTCACAGCTTGTCTGTAAGCGGATGCCGGGAGCAGACAAGCCCGTCAG
GGCGCGTCAGCGGGTGTTGGCGGGTGTCGGGGCGCAGCCATGACCCAGTCACGTAGCGATAGCGGAGTGT
ATACTGGCTTAACTATGCGGCATCAGAGCAGATTGTACTGAGAGTGCACCATTGCGGTGTGAAATACCGC
ACAGATGCGTAAGGAGAAAATACCGCATCAGGCGCTCTTCCGCTTCCTCGCTCACTGACTCGCTGCGCTC
GGTCGTTCGGCTGCGGCGAGCGGTATCAGCTCACTCAAAGGCGGTAATACGGTTATCCACAGAATCAGGG
GATAACGCAGGAAAGAACATGTGAGCAAAAGGCCAGCAAAAGGCCAGGAACCGTAAAAAGGCCGCGTTGC
TGGCGTTTTTCCATAGGCTCCGCCCCCCTGACGAGCATCACAAAAATCGACGCTCAAGTCAGAGGTGGCG
AAACCCGACAGGACTATAAAGATACCAGGCGTTTCCCCCTGGAAGCTCCCTCGTGCGCTCTCCTGTTCCG
ACCCTGCCGCTTACCGGATACCTGTCCGCCTTTCTCCCTTCGGGAAGCGTGGCGCTTTCTCATAGCTCAC
GCTGTAGGTATCTCAGTTCGGTGTAGGTCGTTCGCTCCAAGCTGGGCTGTGTGCACGAACCCCCCGTTCA
GCCCGACCGCTGCGCCTTATCCGGTAACTATCGTCTTGAGTCCAACCCGGTAAGACACGACTTATCGCCA
CTGGCAGCAGCCACTGGTAACAGGATTAGCAGAGCGAGGTATGTAGGCGGTGCTACAGAGTTCTTGAAGT
GGTGGCCTAACTACGGCTACACTAGAAGGACAGTATTTGGTATCTGCGCTCTGCTGAAGCCAGTTACCTT
CGGAAAAAGAGTTGGTAGCTCTTGATCCGGCAAACAAACCACCGCTGGTAGCGGTGGTTTTTTTGTTTGC
AAGCAGCAGATTACGCGCAGAAAAAAAGGATCTCAAGAAGATCCTTTGATCTTTTCTACGGGGTCTGACG
CTCAGTGGAACGAAAACTCACGTTAAGGGATTTTGGTCATGAGATTATCAAAAAGGATCTTCACCTAGAT
CCTTTTAAATTAAAAATGAAGTTTTAAATCAATCTAAAGTATATATGAGTAAACTTGGTCTGACAGTTAC
CAATGCTTAATCAGTGAGGCACCTATCTCAGCGATCTGTCTATTTCGTTCATCCATAGTTGCCTGACTCC
CCGTCGTGTAGATAACTACGATACGGGAGGGCTTACCATCTGGCCCCAGTGCTGCAATGATACCGCGAGA
CCCACGCTCACCGGCTCCAGATTTATCAGCAATAAACCAGCCAGCCGGAAGGGCCGAGCGCAGAAGTGGT
CCTGCAACTTTATCCGCCTCCATCCAGTCTATTAATTGTTGCCGGGAAGCTAGAGTAAGTAGTTCGCCAG
TTAATAGTTTGCGCAACGTTGTTGCCATTGCTGCAGGCATCGTGGTGTCACGCTCGTCGTTTGGTATGGC
TTCATTCAGCTCCGGTTCCCAACGATCAAGGCGAGTTACATGATCCCCCATGTTGTGCAAAAAAGCGGTT
AGCTCCTTCGGTCCTCCGATCGTTGTCAGAAGTAAGTTGGCCGCAGTGTTATCACTCATGGTTATGGCAG
CACTGCATAATTCTCTTACTGTCATGCCATCCGTAAGATGCTTTTCTGTGACTGGTGAGTACTCAACCAA
GTCATTCTGAGAATAGTGTATGCGGCGACCGAGTTGCTCTTGCCCGGCGTCAACACGGGATAATACCGCG
CCACATAGCAGAACTTTAAAAGTGCTCATCATTGGAAAACGTTCTTCGGGGCGAAAACTCTCAAGGATCT
TACCGCTGTTGAGATCCAGTTCGATGTAACCCACTCGTGCACCCAACTGATCTTCAGCATCTTTTACTTT
CACCAGCGTTTCTGGGTGAGCAAAAACAGGAAGGCAAAATGCCGCAAAAAAGGGAATAAGGGCGACACGG
AAATGTTGAATACTCATACTCTTCCTTTTTCAATATTATTGAAGCATTTATCAGGGTTATTGTCTCATGA
GCGGATACATATTTGAATGTATTTAGAAAAATAAACAAATAGGGGTTCCGCGCACATTTCCCCGAAAAGT
GCCACCTGACGTCTAAGAAACCATTATTATCATGACATTAACCTATAAAAATAGGCGTATCACGAGGCCC
TTTCGTCTTCAAGAA
